>Addgene plasmid #55215 | pET StrepII-StrepII TEV LIC cloning vector (2RRT) | depositor full sequence | sequence record 85600 | Full Sequence
TTCTTGAAGACGAAAGGGCCTCGTGATACGCCTATTTTTATAGGTTAATGTCATGATAATAATGGTTTCT
TAGACGTCAGGTGGCACTTTTCGGGGAAATGTGCGCGGAACCCCTATTTGTTTATTTTTCTAAATACATT
CAAATATGTATCCGCTCATGAGACAATAACCCTGATAAATGCTTCAATAACATTGAAAAAGGAAGAGTAT
GAGTATTCAACATTTCCGTGTCGCCCTTATTCCCTTTTTTGCGGCATTTTGCCTTCCTGTTTTTGCTCAC
CCAGAAACGCTGGTGAAAGTAAAAGATGCTGAAGATCAGTTGGGTGCACGAGTGGGTTACATCGAACTGG
ATCTCAACAGCGGTAAGATCCTTGAGAGTTTTCGCCCCGAAGAACGTTTTCCAATGATGAGCACTTTTAA
AGTTCTGCTATGTGGCGCGGTATTATCCCGTGTTGACGCCGGGCAAGAGCAACTCGGTCGCCGCATACAC
TATTCTCAGAATGACTTGGTTGAGTACTCACCAGTCACAGAAAAGCATCTTACGGATGGCATGACAGTAA
GAGAATTATGCAGTGCTGCCATAACCATGAGTGATAACACTGCGGCCAACTTACTTCTGACAACGATCGG
AGGACCGAAGGAGCTAACCGCTTTTTTGCACAACATGGGGGATCATGTAACTCGCCTTGATCGTTGGGAA
CCGGAGCTGAATGAAGCCATACCAAACGACGAGCGTGACACCACGATGCCTGCAGCAATGGCAACAACGT
TGCGCAAACTATTAACTGGCGAACTACTTACTCTAGCTTCCCGGCAACAATTAATAGACTGGATGGAGGC
GGATAAAGTTGCAGGACCACTTCTGCGCTCGGCCCTTCCGGCTGGCTGGTTTATTGCTGATAAATCTGGA
GCCGGTGAGCGTGGGTCTCGCGGTATCATTGCAGCACTGGGGCCAGATGGTAAGCCCTCCCGTATCGTAG
TTATCTACACGACGGGGAGTCAGGCAACTATGGATGAACGAAATAGACAGATCGCTGAGATAGGTGCCTC
ACTGATTAAGCATTGGTAACTGTCAGACCAAGTTTACTCATATATACTTTAGATTGATTTAAAACTTCAT
TTTTAATTTAAAAGGATCTAGGTGAAGATCCTTTTTGATAATCTCATGACCAAAATCCCTTAACGTGAGT
TTTCGTTCCACTGAGCGTCAGACCCCGTAGAAAAGATCAAAGGATCTTCTTGAGATCCTTTTTTTCTGCG
CGTAATCTGCTGCTTGCAAACAAAAAAACCACCGCTACCAGCGGTGGTTTGTTTGCCGGATCAAGAGCTA
CCAACTCTTTTTCCGAAGGTAACTGGCTTCAGCAGAGCGCAGATACCAAATACTGTCCTTCTAGTGTAGC
CGTAGTTAGGCCACCACTTCAAGAACTCTGTAGCACCGCCTACATACCTCGCTCTGCTAATCCTGTTACC
AGTGGCTGCTGCCAGTGGCGATAAGTCGTGTCTTACCGGGTTGGACTCAAGACGATAGTTACCGGATAAG
GCGCAGCGGTCGGGCTGAACGGGGGGTTCGTGCACACAGCCCAGCTTGGAGCGAACGACCTACACCGAAC
TGAGATACCTACAGCGTGAGCTATGAGAAAGCGCCACGCTTCCCGAAGGGAGAAAGGCGGACAGGTATCC
GGTAAGCGGCAGGGTCGGAACAGGAGAGCGCACGAGGGAGCTTCCAGGGGGAAACGCCTGGTATCTTTAT
AGTCCTGTCGGGTTTCGCCACCTCTGACTTGAGCGTCGATTTTTGTGATGCTCGTCAGGGGGGCGGAGCC
TATGGAAAAACGCCAGCAACGCGGCCTTTTTACGGTTCCTGGCCTTTTGCTGGCCTTTTGCTCACATGTT
CTTTCCTGCGTTATCCCCTGATTCTGTGGATAACCGTATTACCGCCTTTGAGTGAGCTGATACCGCTCGC
CGCAGCCGAACGACCGAGCGCAGCGAGTCAGTGAGCGAGGAAGCGGAAGAGCGCCTGATGCGGTATTTTC
TCCTTACGCATCTGTGCGGTATTTCACACCGCATATATGGTGCACTCTCAGTACAATCTGCTCTGATGCC
GCATAGTTAAGCCAGTATACACTCCGCTATCGCTACGTGACTGGGTCATGGCTGCGCCCCGACACCCGCC
AACACCCGCTGACGCGCCCTGACGGGCTTGTCTGCTCCCGGCATCCGCTTACAGACAAGCTGTGACCGTC
TCCGGGAGCTGCATGTGTCAGAGGTTTTCACCGTCATCACCGAAACGCGCGAGGCAGCTGCGGTAAAGCT
CATCAGCGTGGTCGTGAAGCGATTCACAGATGTCTGCCTGTTCATCCGCGTCCAGCTCGTTGAGTTTCTC
CAGAAGCGTTAATGTCTGGCTTCTGATAAAGCGGGCCATGTTAAGGGCGGTTTTTTCCTGTTTGGTCACT
GATGCCTCCGTGTAAGGGGGATTTCTGTTCATGGGGGTAATGATACCGATGAAACGAGAGAGGATGCTCA
CGATACGGGTTACTGATGATGAACATGCCCGGTTACTGGAACGTTGTGAGGGTAAACAACTGGCGGTATG
GATGCGGCGGGACCAGAGAAAAATCACTCAGGGTCAATGCCAGCGCTTCGTTAATACAGATGTAGGTGTT
CCACAGGGTAGCCAGCAGCATCCTGCGATGCAGATCCGGAACATAATGGTGCAGGGCGCTGACTTCCGCG
TTTCCAGACTTTACGAAACACGGAAACCGAAGACCATTCATGTTGTTGCTCAGGTCGCAGACGTTTTGCA
GCAGCAGTCGCTTCACGTTCGCTCGCGTATCGGTGATTCATTCTGCTAACCAGTAAGGCAACCCCGCCAG
CCTAGCCGGGTCCTCAACGACAGGAGCACGATCATGCGCACCCGTGGCCAGGACCCAACGCTGCCCGAGA
TGCGCCGCGTGCGGCTGCTGGAGATGGCGGACGCGATGGATATGTTCTGCCAAGGGTTGGTTTGCGCATT
CACAGTTCTCCGCAAGAATTGATTGGCTCCAATTCTTGGAGTGGTGAATCCGTTAGCGAGGTGCCGCCGG
CTTCCATTCAGGTCGAGGTGGCCCGGCTCCATGCACCGCGACGCAACGCGGGGAGGCAGACAAGGTATAG
GGCGGCGCCTACAATCCATGCCAACCCGTTCCATGTGCTCGCCGAGGCGGCATAAATCGCCGTGACGATC
AGCGGTCCAGTGATCGAAGTTAGGCTGGTAAGAGCCGCGAGCGATCCTTGAAGCTGTCCCTGATGGTCGT
CATCTACCTGCCTGGACAGCATGGCCTGCAACGCGGGCATCCCGATGCCGCCGGAAGCGAGAAGAATCAT
AATGGGGAAGGCCATCCAGCCTCGCGTCGCGAACGCCAGCAAGACGTAGCCCAGCGCGTCGGCCGCCATG
CCGGCGATAATGGCCTGCTTCTCGCCGAAACGTTTGGTGGCGGGACCAGTGACGAAGGCTTGAGCGAGGG
CGTGCAAGATTCCGAATACCGCAAGCGACAGGCCGATCATCGTCGCGCTCCAGCGAAAGCGGTCCTCGCC
GAAAATGACCCAGAGCGCTGCCGGCACCTGTCCTACGAGTTGCATGATAAAGAAGACAGTCATAAGTGCG
GCGACGATAGTCATGCCCCGCGCCCACCGGAAGGAGCTGACTGGGTTGAAGGCTCTCAAGGGCATCGGTC
GACGCTCTCCCTTATGCGACTCCTGCATTAGGAAGCAGCCCAGTAGTAGGTTGAGGCCGTTGAGCACCGC
CGCCGCAAGGAATGGTGCATGCAAGGAGATGGCGCCCAACAGTCCCCCGGCCACGGGGCCTGCCACCATA
CCCACGCCGAAACAAGCGCTCATGAGCCCGAAGTGGCGAGCCCGATCTTCCCCATCGGTGATGTCGGCGA
TATAGGCGCCAGCAACCGCACCTGTGGCGCCGGTGATGCCGGCCACGATGCGTCCGGCGTAGAGGATCGA
GATCTCGATCCCGCGAAATTAATACGACTCACTATAGGGAGACCACAACGGTTTCCCTCTAGTGCCGGCT
CCGGAGAGCTCTTTAATTAAGCGGCCGCCCTGCAGGACTCGAGTTCTAGAAATAATTTTGTTTAACTTTA
AGAAGGAGATATAGATATGAAATCTTCTTGGAGCCATCCGCAGTTTGAAAAAGGCGCCATGACCGGTTGG
TCCCACCCGCAGTTCGAAAAAGAAAACCTGTACTTCCAATCCAATATTGGAAGTGGATAAATCCCAACTC
CATAAGGATCCGCGATCGCGGCGCGCCACCTGGTGGCCGGCCGGTACCACGCGTGCGCGCTGATCCGGCT
GCTAACAAAGCCCGAAAGGAAGCTGAGTTGGCTGCTGCCACCGCTGAGCAATAACTAGCATAACCCCTTG
GGGCCTCTAAACGGGTCTTGAGGGGTTTTTTGCTGAAAGGAGGAACTATATCCGGACATCCACAGGACGG
GTGTGGTCGCCATGATCGCGTAGTCGATAGTGGCTCCAAGTAGCGAAGCGAGCAGGACTGGGCGGCGGCC
AAAGCGGTCGGACAGTGCTCCGAGAACGGGTGCGCATAGAAATTGCATCAACGCATATAGCGCTAGCAGC
ACGCCATAGTGACTGGCGATGCTGTCGGAATGGACGACATCCCGCAAGAGGCCCGGCAGTACCGGCATAA
CCAAGCCTATGCCTACAGCATCCAGGGTGACGGTGCCGAGGATGACGATGAGCGCATTGTTAGATTTCAT
ACACGGTGCCTGACTGCGTTAGCAATTTAACTGTGATAAACTACCGCATTAAAGCTTATCGATGATAAGC
TGTCAAACATGAGAA
Features (pLannotate 1.2.2; 15 found; start..end, strand, type, name):
    104..208     +  promoter       AmpR promoter: bla
    209..1069    +  CDS            AmpR: β-lactamase; bla; confers resistance to ampicillin, carbenicillin, and related antibiotics
   1240..1828    +  rep_origin     ori: high-copy-number ColE1/pMB1/pBR322/pUC origin of replication
   2014..2156    -  misc_feature   bom: basis of mobility region from pBR322
   2258..2449    -  CDS            rop: Rop protein, which maintains plasmids at low copy number; rop
   2466..2846    +  CDS            YPB1_ECOLX: Protein predicted: Swiss-Prot protein existence level 4. From Escherichia coli.
   3088..3988    -  CDS            TcR (fragment): tetracycline efflux protein; tet; confers resistance to tetracycline
   4010..4028    +  promoter       T7 promoter: promoter for bacteriophage T7 RNA polymerase
   4117..4139    +  RBS            RBS: efficient ribosome binding site from bacteriophage T7 gene 10 (Olins and Rangwala, 1989)
   4203..4220    +  CDS            Strep-Tag II (fragment): peptide that binds Strep-Tactin®, an engineered form of streptavidin
   4222..4238    +  CDS            TEV site (fragment): tobacco etch virus (TEV) protease recognition and cleavage site
   4338..4387    +  CDS            SET1 (fragment): solubility-enhancement tag derived from T7 phage gene 10B
   4395..4442    +  terminator     T7 terminator: transcription terminator for bacteriophage T7 RNA polymerase
   4468..4760    -  CDS            TcR (fragment): tetracycline efflux protein; tet; confers resistance to tetracycline
   4808..4836    -  promoter       tet promoter: E. coli promoter for tetracycline efflux protein gene
