[The description below was written by a language model from this plasmid's Addgene catalogue record and pLannotate feature annotations shown in this document.]
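Description:
pET StrepII-StrepII TEV LIC cloning vector (2RRT) is an empty pET-family bacterial expression backbone of about 4.8 kb, designed to receive a gene of interest by ligation-independent cloning and express it in E. coli with a cleavable N-terminal affinity tag. It is propagated through a ColE1/pMB1-type origin accompanied by the pBR322 bom region and the rop gene, which holds copy number down and is consistent with the low-copy designation in the record. Selection is by ampicillin through the bla gene and its own promoter. The annotation also detects two fragments of the tetracycline efflux gene and the tet promoter flanking the expression cassette. These appear to be pBR322-derived remnants interrupted by the cassette, and tetracycline resistance is not listed for the plasmid.

The expression cassette consists of a T7 promoter, the efficient ribosome binding site from phage T7 gene 10, a tandem Strep-tag II sequence, a TEV protease recognition site, the LIC cloning site and a T7 terminator. The automated annotation flags only partial matches to one Strep-tag II and to the TEV site, along with a short gene 10-derived fragment just upstream of the terminator, whereas the catalogue describes a 2xStrep II tag. No lac operator or lacI gene is annotated. Transcription depends on T7 RNA polymerase supplied by the host. An inserted open reading frame is produced as a StrepII-StrepII fusion that can be captured on Strep-Tactin resin, and the tag can then be removed with TEV protease.

According to the depositor, the LIC site is flanked by five pairs of restriction sites. The vector therefore serves both for single-protein expression and as a transfer vector for moving genes into the series' companion polycistronic destination vectors for co-expression.
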