Addgene plasmid #55215: pET StrepII-StrepII TEV LIC cloning vector (2RRT)
Purpose: (Empty Backbone)
Depositing lab: Scott Gradia. Depositing organization: University of California, Berkeley.
Backbone
  Vector backbone: pET
  Vector type: Bacterial Expression
  Promoter: T7
  Tag / fusion protein: 2xStrep II (N terminal on backbone); TEV cleavage site (N terminal on backbone)
Growth in bacteria
  Bacterial resistance: Ampicillin, 100 μg/mL
  Growth temperature: 37°C
  Growth strain: XL1 Blue
  Copy number: Low Copy
Gene/Insert
  Cloning method: Ligation Independent Cloning
  Sequencing primers: 5′ T7 Forward; 3′ T7 reverse
Terms and licenses: Academic/Nonprofit Terms; Industry Terms: Not Available to Industry
Depositor comments: This plasmid is an empty vector. Your gene can be inserted with a LIC cloning protocol. All 2-series vectors work as single-expression vectors, as well as transfer vectors for our polycistronic system. The LIC cloning site is flanked by 5 pairs of restriction sites, so that your gene can easily be subcloned into our polycistronic destination vectors (2D, 2E, or 2Z). 2RRT has a TEV-cleavable N-terminal StrepII-StrepII tag. To clone into this vector, add LIC v1 tags to the 5' end of your PCR primers. Forward - 5'-TACTTCCAATCCAATGCA-3' Reverse - 5'-TTATCCACTTCCAATGTTATTA-3' Linearize the plasmid with SspI and gel purify. When digesting the DNA with T4 polymerase, use dCTP for insert and dGTP for vector.
How to cite: pET StrepII-StrepII TEV LIC cloning vector (2RRT) was a gift from Scott Gradia (Addgene plasmid # 55215 ; http://n2t.net/addgene:55215 ; RRID:Addgene_55215)
