>Addgene plasmid #55215 | pET StrepII-StrepII TEV LIC cloning vector (2RRT) | addgene partial sequence | sequence record 89994 | Amp-R 5'-ATAATACCGCGCCACATAGC-3'
GTGCTCATCATTGGAAAACGTTCTTCGGGGCGAAAACTCTCAAGGATCTTACCGCTGTTGAGATCCAGTT
CGATGTAACCCACTCGTGCACCCAACTGATCTTCAGCATCTTTTACTTTCACCAGCGTTTCTGGGTGAGC
AAAAACAGGAAGGCAAAATGCCGCAAAAAAGGGAATAAGGGCGACACGGAAATGTTGAATACTCATACTC
TTCCTTTTTCAATGTTATTGAAGCATTTATCAGGGTTATTGTCTCATGAGCGGATACATATTTGAATGTA
TTTAGAAAAATAAACAAATAGGGGTTCCGCGCACATTTCCCCGAAAAGTGCCACCTGACGTCTAAGAAAC
CATTATTATCATGACATTAACCTATAAAAATAGGCGTATCACGAGGCCCTTTCGTCTTCAAGAATTCTCA
TGTTTGACAGCTTATCATCGATAAGCTTTAATGCGGTAGTTTATCACAGTTAAATTGCTAACGCAGTCAG
GCACCGTGTATGAAATCTAACAATGCGCTCATCGTCATCCTCGGCACCGTCACCCTGGATGCTGTAGGCA
TAGGCTTGGTTATGCCGGTACTGCCGGGCCTCTTGCGGGATGTCGTCCATTCCGACAGCATCGCCAGTCA
CTATGGCGTGCTGCTAGCGCTATATGCGTTGATGCAATTTCTATGCGCACCCGTTCTCGGAGCACTGTCC
GACCGCTTTGGCCGCCGCCCAGTCCTGCTCGCTTCGCTACTTGGAGCCACTATCGACTACGCGATCATGG
CGACCACACCCGTCCTGTGGATGTCCGGATATAGTTCCTCCTTTCAGCAAAAAACCCCTCAAGACCCGTT
TAGAGGCCCCAAGGGGTTATGCTAGTTATTGCTCAGCGGTGGCAGCAGCCAACTCAGCTTCCTTTCGGGC
TTTGTTAGCAGCCGGATCAGCGCGCACGCGTGGTACCGGCCGGCCACCAGGTGGCGCGCCGCGATCGCGG
ATCCTTATGGAGTTGGGATTTATCCACTTC
