>Addgene plasmid #55215 | pET StrepII-StrepII TEV LIC cloning vector (2RRT) | addgene partial sequence | sequence record 89998 | Tet-internal-R 5'-aaggagctgactgggttgaag-3'
GGTCGACGCTCTCCCTTATGCGACTCCTGCATTAGGAAGCAGCCCAGTAGTAGGTTGAGGCCGTTGAGCA
CCGCCGCCGCAAGGAATGGTGCATGCAAGGAGATGGCGCCCAACAGTCCCCCGGCCACGGGGCCTGCCAC
CATACCCACGCCGAAACAAGCGCTCATGAGCCCGAAGTGGCGAGCCCGATCTTCCCCATCGGTGATGTCG
GCGATATAGGCGCCAGCAACCGCACCTGTGGCGCCGGTGATGCCGGCCACGATGCGTCCGGCGTAGAGGA
TCGAGATCTCGATCCCGCGAAATTAATACGACTCACTATAGGGAGACCACAACGGTTTCCCTCTAGTGCC
GGCTCCGGAGAGCTCTTTAATTAAGCGGCCGCCCTGCAGGACTCGAGTTCTAGAAATAATTTTGTTTAAC
TTTAAGAAGGAGATATAGATATGAAATCTTCTTGGAGCCATCCGCAGTTTGAAAAAGGCGCCATGACCGG
TTGGTCCCACCCGCAGTTCGAAAAAGAAAACCTGTACTTCCAATCCAATATTGGAAGTGGATAAATCCCA
ACTCCATAAGGATCCGCGATCGCGGCGCGCCACCTGGTGGCCGGCCGGTACCACGCGTGCGCGCTGATCC
GGCTGCTAACAAAGCCCGAAAGGAAGCTGAGTTGGCTGCTGCCACCGCTGAGCAATAACTAGCATAACCC
CTTGGGGCCTCTAAACGGGTCTTGAGGGGTTTTTTGCTGAAAGGAGGAACTATATCCGGACATCCACAGG
ACGGGTGTGGTCGCCATGATCGCGTAGTCGATAGTGGCTCCAAGTAGCGAAGCGAGCAGGACTGGGCGGC
GGCCAAAGCGGTCGGACAGTGCTCCGAGAACGGGTGCGCATAGAAATTGCATCAACGCATATAGCGCTAG
CAGCACGCCATAGTGACTGGCGATGCTGTCGGAATGGACGACATCCCGCAAGAGGCCCGGCAGTACCGGC
ATAACCAAGCCTATGCCTACAGCATCCAGGGTGACGGTGCCGAGGATGACGATGAGCGCATTGTTAGATT
TCATAC
